Addgene plasmid #229844: pME-StayGoldc4-Giantin (JDW 1355)
Purpose: A gateway compatible middle entry clone containing a V5 tagged n2StayGoldc4 flourescent protein
Depositing lab: Joshua Wythe. Depositing organization: University of Virginia. Publication: MultiSite Assembly of Gateway Induced Clones (MAGIC): a flexible cloning toolbox for use in vertebrate model systems. Gillespie WB 3rd, Zhang Y, Ruiz OE, Cerda J 3rd, Ortiz-Guzman J, Sherman M, Turner WD, Largoza G, Mosser LE, Fujimoto E, Chien CB, Kwan KM, Arenkiel BR, Devine WP, Wythe JD. Development. 2025 Nov 15;152(22):dev204308. doi: 10.1242/dev.204308. Epub 2025 Nov 13. PubMed 41230856.
Backbone
  Vector backbone: pDONR221 / pME
  Vector type: Gateway entry clone
Growth in bacteria
  Bacterial resistance: Kanamycin, 50 μg/mL
  Growth temperature: 37°C
  Growth strain: NEB Stable
  Copy number: High Copy
Gene/Insert
  Gene/Insert name: n2StayGoldc4
  Species: Synthetic
  Cloning method: Gene Synthesis
Terms and licenses: Academic/Nonprofit Terms; Industry Terms: Not Available to Industry
Depositor comments: Please visit https://doi.org/10.1101/2024.07.13.603267 for bioRxiv preprint.
How to cite: pME-StayGoldc4-Giantin (JDW 1355) was a gift from Joshua Wythe (Addgene plasmid # 229844 ; http://n2t.net/addgene:229844 ; RRID:Addgene_229844)
