[The description below was written by a language model from this plasmid's Addgene catalogue record and pLannotate feature annotations shown in this document.]
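Description:
pME-StayGoldc4-Giantin (JDW 1355) is a Gateway middle entry clone built on the pDONR221/pME backbone, a small (about 3.8 kb) bacterial plasmid intended as a cloning intermediate rather than an expression vector. It is maintained in E. coli through a high-copy ColE1/pUC-type origin and selected with kanamycin via an aminoglycoside phosphotransferase gene. Upstream of the cassette sit the rrnB T1 and T2 transcription terminators typical of pDONR vectors, which insulate the insert from read-through transcription. A T7 promoter lies just outside attL2, and short lacI and lacZα fragments are annotated as backbone remnants.

The payload lies between attL1 and attL2, the sites recognised by LR Clonase for transfer into attR-containing destination vectors, usually together with 5' and 3' entry clones in a MultiSite assembly. The insert was made by gene synthesis and begins with a V5 epitope tag, followed by an unannotated stretch that corresponds in position to the synthetic n2StayGoldc4 fluorescent protein named in the catalogue. It ends with a fragment of human GOLGB1 (giantin). The plasmid name and this annotation suggest that the giantin fragment directs the fluorescent protein to the Golgi apparatus, although the stated purpose mentions only the V5-tagged fluorophore.

The entry clone carries no eukaryotic promoter or polyadenylation signal, so these must be supplied by the partner entry clones and the destination vector. It belongs to a modular Gateway toolkit for building expression constructs in vertebrate model systems. There it would serve as a swappable module providing a V5-detectable fluorescent marker under a promoter of choice.
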