Features (pLannotate 1.2.2; 11 found; start..end, strand, type, name):
    121..213     +  CDS            lacI (fragment): lac repressor; lacI; The lac repressor binds to the lac operator to inhibit transcription in E. coli. This inhibition can be relieved by adding lactose or isopropyl-β-D-thiogalactopyranoside (IPTG).
    268..295     -  terminator     rrnB T2 terminator: transcription terminator T2 from the E. coli rrnB gene
    427..470     +  terminator     rrnB T1 terminator: Escherichia coli rrnB; transcription terminator T1 from the E. coli rrnB gene
    517..553     -  CDS            lacZα (fragment): LacZα fragment of β-galactosidase; lacZ fragment
    569..668     +  protein_bind   attL1: mutant version of attL; recombination site for the Gateway® LR reaction LR Clonase™
    690..731     +  CDS            V5 tag: epitope tag from simian virus 5
   1503..1877    +  CDS            GOLGB1 (fragment): GOGB1_HUMAN - Experimental evidence at protein level: Swiss-Prot protein existence level 1. May participate in forming intercisternal cross-bridges of the Golgi complex. From Homo sapiens (Human).
   1937..2036    -  protein_bind   attL2: mutant version of attL; recombination site for the Gateway® LR reaction LR Clonase™
   2054..2072    -  promoter       T7 promoter: promoter for bacteriophage T7 RNA polymerase
   2206..3015    +  CDS            KanR: aminoglycoside phosphotransferase; aph(3')-Ia; confers resistance to kanamycin in bacteria or G418 (Geneticin®) in eukaryotes
   3162..3750    +  rep_origin     ori: high-copy-number ColE1/pMB1/pBR322/pUC origin of replication
>Addgene plasmid #229844 | pME-StayGoldc4-Giantin (JDW 1355) | addgene full sequence | sequence record 456151 | Addgene NGS Result
CTTTCCTGCGTTATCCCCTGATTCTGTGGATAACCGTATTACCGCCTTTGAGTGAGCTGATACCGCTCGC
CGCAGCCGAACGACCGAGCGCAGCGAGTCAGTGAGCGAGGAAGCGGAAGAGCGCCCAATACGCAAACCGC
CTCTCCCCGCGCGTTGGCCGATTCATTAATGCAGCTGGCACGACAGGTTTCCCGACTGGAAAGCGGGCAG
TGAGCGCAACGCAATTAATACGCGTACCGCTAGCCAGGAAGAGTTTGTAGAAACGCAAAAAGGCCATCCG
TCAGGATGGCCTTCTGCTTAGTTTGATGCCTGGCAGTTTATGGCGGGCGTCCTGCCCGCCACCCTCCGGG
CCGTTGCTTCACAACGTTCAAATCCGCTCCCGGCGGATTTGTCCTACTCAGGAGAGCGTTCACCGACAAA
CAACAGATAAAACGAAAGGCCCAGTCTTCCGACTGAGCCTTTCGTTTTATTTGATGCCTGGCAGTTCCCT
ACTCTCGCGTTAACGCTAGCATGGATGTTTTCCCAGTCACGACGTTGTAAAACGACGGCCAGTCTTAAGC
TCGGGCCCCAAATAATGATTTTATTTTGACTGATAGTGACCTGTTCGTTGCAACAAATTGATGAGCAATG
CTTTTTTATAATGCCAACTTTGTACAAAAAAGCAGGCTGGATCCACTAGTGCCACCATGGGTAAGCCTAT
CCCTAACCCTCTCCTCGGTCTCGATTCTACGGGTACCGGATCAGGAGGATCAGGAGCTAGCATGGTGAGC
ACCCCCTTCAAGTTCCAGCTGAAGGGCACCATCAACGGCAAGAGCTTCACCGTGGAAGGCGAGGGCGAGG
GCAATAGCCACGAGGGCAGCCACAAAGGCAAGTACGTGTGCACCAGCGGCAAACTGCCAATGTCTTGGGC
CGCCCTGGGAACTAGCTTCGGCTATGGCATGAAGTACTACACCAAGTACCCCAGCGGCCTGAAGAACTGG
TTCCACGAGGTGATGCCCGAGGGCTTCACCTACGACAGACACATCCAGTACAAGGGCGACGGCAGCATCC
ACGCCAAGCACCAGCACTTCATGAAGAACGGCACCTACCACAACATCGTGGAGTTCACCGGCCAGGACTT
CAAGGAGAACAGCCCCGTGCTGACCGGCGACATGAACGTGAGCCTGCCCAACGAGGTGCAGCACATCCCC
AGAGATGACGGCGTGGAGTGCCCAGTGACCCTGCTGTACCCTCTGCTGAGCGACAAGAGCAAGTGCGTGG
AGGCCTACCAGAACACCATCATCAAGCCCCTGCACAATCAGCCAGCCCCCGATGTGCCATACCACTGGAT
CAGAAAGCAGTACACCCAGAGCAAGGACGACACCGAGGAGAGAGACCACATCATCCAGAGCGAGACCCTG
GAGGCCCACCTGCCTTGGCACGAGCCTTCTGCTTCTGCCGTGGAATTCGATGGTGGAGGCGGTTCAGGCG
GAGGTGGCTCTGGCGGTGGCGGATCGCCATCAAGCTTTTCTGAAGCTCAGCAGCAGCTATGCAACACCAG
ACAGGAAGTGAATGAATTAAGGAAGCTGCTGGAAGAAGAACGAGACCAAAGAGTGGCTGCTGAGAATGCT
CTCTCTGTGGCCGAGGAGCAGATCAGACGGTTAGAGCACAGTGAATGGGACTCTTCCCGGACTCCTATCA
TTGGCTCCTGTGGCACTCAGGAGCAGGCACTGTTAATAGATCTTACAAGCAACAGTTGTCGAAGGACCCG
GAGTGGCGTTGGATGGAAGCGAGTCCTGCGTTCACTCTGTCATTCACGGACCCGAGTGCCACTTCTAGCA
GCCATCTACTTTCTAATGATTCATGTCCTGCTCATTCTGTGTTTTACGGGCCATCTATGATATCTATAAT
GAGGCGCGCCGTCGACGTTAACACGCGTTAATGATACGTATCTAGAACCCAGCTTTCTTGTACAAAGTTG
GCATTATAAGAAAGCATTGCTTATCAATTTGTTGCAACGAACAGGTCACTATCAGTCAAAATAAAATCAT
TATTTGCCATCCAGCTGATATCCCCTATAGTGAGTCGTATTACATGGTCATAGCTGTTTCCTGGCAGCTC
TGGCCCGTGTCTCAAAATCTCTGATGTTACATTGCACAAGATAAAAATATATCATCATGAACAATAAAAC
TGTCTGCTTACATAAACAGTAATACAAGGGGTGTTATGAGCCATATTCAACGGGAAACGTCGAGGCCGCG
ATTAAATTCCAACATGGATGCTGATTTATATGGGTATAAATGGGCTCGCGATAATGTCGGGCAATCAGGT
GCGACAATCTATCGCTTGTATGGGAAGCCCGATGCGCCAGAGTTGTTTCTGAAACATGGCAAAGGTAGCG
TTGCCAATGATGTTACAGATGAGATGGTCAGACTAAACTGGCTGACGGAATTTATGCCTCTTCCGACCAT
CAAGCATTTTATCCGTACTCCTGATGATGCATGGTTACTCACCACTGCGATCCCCGGAAAAACAGCATTC
CAGGTATTAGAAGAATATCCTGATTCAGGTGAAAATATTGTTGATGCGCTGGCAGTGTTCCTGCGCCGGT
TGCATTCGATTCCTGTTTGTAATTGTCCTTTTAACAGCGATCGCGTATTTCGTCTCGCTCAGGCGCAATC
ACGAATGAATAACGGTTTGGTTGATGCGAGTGATTTTGATGACGAGCGTAATGGCTGGCCTGTTGAACAA
GTCTGGAAAGAAATGCATAAACTTTTGCCATTCTCACCGGATTCAGTCGTCACTCATGGTGATTTCTCAC
TTGATAACCTTATTTTTGACGAGGGGAAATTAATAGGTTGTATTGATGTTGGACGAGTCGGAATCGCAGA
CCGATACCAGGATCTTGCCATCCTATGGAACTGCCTCGGTGAGTTTTCTCCTTCATTACAGAAACGGCTT
TTTCAAAAATATGGTATTGATAATCCTGATATGAATAAATTGCAGTTTCATTTGATGCTCGATGAGTTTT
TCTAATCAGAATTGGTTAATTGGTTGTAACACTGGCAGAGCATTACGCTGACTTGACGGGACGGCGCAAG
CTCATGACCAAAATCCCTTAACGTGAGTTACGCGTCGTTCCACTGAGCGTCAGACCCCGTAGAAAAGATC
AAAGGATCTTCTTGAGATCCTTTTTTTCTGCGCGTAATCTGCTGCTTGCAAACAAAAAAACCACCGCTAC
CAGCGGTGGTTTGTTTGCCGGATCAAGAGCTACCAACTCTTTTTCCGAAGGTAACTGGCTTCAGCAGAGC
GCAGATACCAAATACTGTTCTTCTAGTGTAGCCGTAGTTAGGCCACCACTTCAAGAACTCTGTAGCACCG
CCTACATACCTCGCTCTGCTAATCCTGTTACCAGTGGCTGCTGCCAGTGGCGATAAGTCGTGTCTTACCG
GGTTGGACTCAAGACGATAGTTACCGGATAAGGCGCAGCGGTCGGGCTGAACGGGGGGTTCGTGCACACA
GCCCAGCTTGGAGCGAACGACCTACACCGAACTGAGATACCTACAGCGTGAGCTATGAGAAAGCGCCACG
CTTCCCGAAGGGAGAAAGGCGGACAGGTATCCGGTAAGCGGCAGGGTCGGAACAGGAGAGCGCACGAGGG
AGCTTCCAGGGGGAAACGCCTGGTATCTTTATAGTCCTGTCGGGTTTCGCCACCTCTGACTTGAGCGTCG
ATTTTTGTGATGCTCGTCAGGGGGGCGGAGCCTATGGAAAAACGCCAGCAACGCGGCCTTTTTACGGTTC
CTGGCCTTTTGCTGGCCTTTTGCTCACATGTT
